>Addgene plasmid #69151 | pSR04 | depositor full sequence | sequence record 125046 | pSR04 sequence 12668 bps
ATGAGCACTTTTAAAGTTCTGCTATGTGGCGCGGTATTATCCCGTATTGACGCCGGGCAAGAGCAACTCG
GTCGCCGCATACACTATTCTCAGAATGACTTGGTTGAGTACTCACCAGTCACAGAAAAGCATCTTACGGA
TGGCATGACAGTAAGAGAATTATGCAGTGCTGCCATAACCATGAGTGATAACACTGCGGCCAACTTACTT
CTGACAACGATCGGAGGACCGAAGGAGCTAACCGCTTTTTTGCACAACATGGGGGATCATGTAACTCGCC
TTGATCGTTGGGAACCGGAGCTGAATGAAGCCATACCAAACGACGAGCGTGACACCACGATGCCTGTAGC
AATGGCAACAACGTTGCGCAAACTATTAACTGGCGAACTACTTACTCTAGCTTCCCGGCAACAATTAATA
GACTGGATGGAGGCGGATAAAGTTGCAGGACCACTTCTGCGCTCGGCCCTTCCGGCTGGCTGGTTTATTG
CTGATAAATCTGGAGCCGGTGAGCGTGGGTCTCGCGGTATCATTGCAGCACTGGGGCCAGATGGTAAGCC
CTCCCGTATCGTAGTTATCTACACGACGGGGAGTCAGGCAACTATGGATGAACGAAATAGACAGATCGCT
GAGATAGGTGCCTCACTGATTAAGCATTGGTAACTGTCAGACCAAGTTTACTCATATATACTTTAGATTG
ATTTAAAACTTCATTTTTAATTTAAAAGGATCTAGGTGAAGATCCTTTTTGATAATCTCATGACCAAAAT
CCCTTAACGTGAGTTTTCGTTCCACTGAGCGTCAGACCCCGTAGAAAAGATCAAAGGATCTTCTTGAGAT
CCTTTTTTTCTGCGCGTAATCTGCTGCTTGCAAACAAAAAAACCACCGCTACCAGCGGTGGTTTGTTTGC
CGGATCAAGAGCTACCAACTCTTTTTCCGAAGGTAACTGGCTTCAGCAGAGCGCAGATACCAAATACTGT
CCTTCTAGTGTAGCCGTAGTTAGGCCACCACTTCAAGAACTCTGTAGCACCGCCTACATACCTCGCTCTG
CTAATCCTGTTACCAGTGGCTGCTGCCAGTGGCGATAAGTCGTGTCTTACCGGGTTGGACTCAAGACGAT
AGTTACCGGATAAGGCGCAGCGGTCGGGCTGAACGGGGGGTTCGTGCACACAGCCCAGCTTGGAGCGAAC
GACCTACACCGAACTGAGATACCTACAGCGTGAGCTATGAGAAAGCGCCACGCTTCCCGAAGGGAGAAAG
GCGGACAGGTATCCGGTAAGCGGCAGGGTCGGAACAGGAGAGCGCACGAGGGAGCTTCCAGGGGGAAACG
CCTGGTATCTTTATAGTCCTGTCGGGTTTCGCCACCTCTGACTTGAGCGTCGATTTTTGTGATGCTCGTC
AGGGGGGCGGAGCCTATGGAAAAACGCCAGCAACGCGGCCTTTTTACGGTTCCTGGTCTTTTGCTGGCCT
TTTGCTCACATGTTCTTTCCTGCGTTATCCCCTGATTCTGTGGATAACCGTATTACCGCCTTTGAGTGAG
CTGATACCATCGAATTATCAACTATGTATAATAAAGTTGCGGTACCCAAGGCGACAACGTAAGTGACTGA
AGGCATTAAAGGTACATGCGTCCGCGCAAGTGTCCGCTTTTGCTGGCCTAACAAGTAAGAGAAACAAGTA
AGAAAGAGTAAGAGAAAACTCACCCGAGGTGTCTCTTCTAGCAACCGCCTATTCAGATAATTTTAAGCCA
GTTCGAGAGTTATTTGTCGCATGGTATAGAAGCTCGTTATTTACATTAAATTTTTAGTCTTCCCGCAGAA
GTGGACGATGCGATGGGCTACTTCAAAAATCTGACGCCACGTGTCAAGGACCTTCACAAGAGCATGACAA
ACTTGGAAGATATTAGCAAGTGGCAGAAGAAGGCCAGTTTCTCTGGCACCCTTGAGAATTACTCGCGTCT
CGGTGACAAGATCAATGTGAAACCATTTATGGATGCTGTTGATGCTAGAATGGGTGCCGAAGCTGATGCC
GTGAAAGGGGTATAAAGCTACTGTTGCACGACGACTCACAGACTAATCATTCCAGGTCCTCGCGATTTGT
GAAAAATACAAGTCATTCTACCAAAACGAGGGAAAACTTCACGCGGACAGTATCGCCAATTTGAATAGGA
CTCGGCTCGACATGGACAGTGCGGCGGATAAATATGCGAACAACGAGACTGAAGTTAACAAGACTCGTTT
GGATAACAGTACCACGGAATTTGAAGTGGCTTGTGAGAGGTTTGTAGGTCTTTCGTAGGCACGATATCCT
TATTTGAATGTGTTTCAGAATGCGAGAACTGGCGAACGGAATCAAGACAATTGAATCGAACCATTCTTCC
TGGCAAGACGGTCTTATGAAGGAGATTAAAGTGGCGTTGCGTAAATAAAGAAAGGATCCTCTTTGAAAAT
AAAGATTTTCTACATTCACTTATTTTTTTAGCTTTATACTTTTCAGATCGAATGAACTGTTTCCAACGTT
TCCATATTAATTTTTTTTAGTTAAAAAAGTTGGGTATTAACAGTTTTGTTAACAGTTTTGTCTTCCGACA
GATGTGAGACGGAAAAATGGCCAAAATTCGAGATTTTGACTAAAATCAGTGTAGCTTTTTCAAAATTTTG
AACCGGCATGAAAAAGTTTGAAAAGTTTTCGAGAAGTTTCAATCCGTTCATTTGAGCCCATGTTGGGTCT
ATAAGATCAAAATCGCCCGAACTGTTAGTCCTCCTTTAAGTTACGATTATTAACAAAATGTCGCCTAAGT
TTAGTTTCACACTTGTCTCACACTAGTCGATGAACTGTGTGACTACTGTAGTGAGTACAGTAGGGCCCGT
GTAAAAATACAAAAACCAAGAAAAAGTAAACCAAAATAAAAAACGAATTTATTGTTCACTACAACCAAAC
TGCAAAGTTCTTTTCTTACCCATCAGCTCAATCGTGTACTTGCGTGGAAACCCTAGGAGCCACTTTGTAC
AAGAAAGCTGGGTCACGGGCAGGAAACAGCTATGACCATGATTACGCCAAGCTACGTAATACGACTCACT
AGTGGGCAGATCTTCGAATGCATCGCGCGCACCGTACGTCTCGAGGAATTCCTGCAGTTCAATCGGTTTT
TCCTTGCTTGCGCCCAATTCTGATGGTTCTTCCATTTCTAAATTTTAGTTTAATAAAAAAATTTTAAAAT
AATACGAGTTTTGAGACTAACTTTCAATAAAAACCAAAAAAAATTGCTTCAAAAAAGAGTTCGCGCCGAT
TTACGATAAACACAGCGCGCTACGACACTCCGAAAACCGCGCCGCACCATTACATTCTCCGCCCCACCGC
ACGGTTTGCGGAAGGCGATGAAATTGCTGGGCCTAAAATTTTAACCCTTTTTTTCCCGTTTTTCAACTGT
TTTCCCGATTTTTTCGATATTTTTTTCAGGTTTTTAGTTAGAAAAGTATATAAAAATTGCATTATTTGTA
GTTTTCGCTCGTAATTTGTGATAGAAAACGGCCAATTTGCCTAGATTTGTGATTCTACCAAGTGGAATTT
TTGGGAAAATATCAATATTCCACGATTTTTATTCAAATCATAACGTTTCGAAATTATCAGCTTAAATAAA
ACTAAAATAAATAATAAAATACTAAAAACCCTGAATTTCTCGGTTCTCGGTTCAGCTTGAGTTCGTTCTA
TACACGTTATCGATTTTTGTCATTTCGTTTAATCATGGGTTTTGATTCATTTTAAATATGAAATTTGATT
TATTCCTCGTTTCGAAGTTGGTTTGTCTTGTCCGGCCGGTAAACAAATGTTATTAAAAAAATAATAAATT
TCGAAATTTTTCGTAATGTTCCGCAATCGTGTTTTTCCGTTTATCTCGTCTTCCCTTCTTTCAAATATAC
TATTTATTTTCTCAATTCACATATTTTCAGCCAGCCCCGCTCAACAAGTGGAATAAAAATAACTTCGTAT
AGCATACATTATACGAAGTTATTCTAGAGGATCCAGAAAAAATGACTGCTCCAAAGAAGAAGCGTAAGGT
ACCGGTAGAAAAAATGTCCAAGGGAGAGGAGGACAACATGGCCATCATCAAGGAGTTCATGCGTTTCAAG
GTCCACATGGAGGGATCAGTCAACGGACACGAGTTCGAGATCGAGGGAGAGGGAGAGGGACGTCCATACG
AGGGAACCCAAACCGCCAAGCTCAAGGTAAGTTTAAACATATATATACTAACTAACCCTGATTATTTAAA
TTTTCAGGTCACCAAGGGAGGACCACTCCCATTCGCCTGGGACATCCTCTCCCCACAATTCATGTACGGA
TCAAAGGCCTACGTCAAGCACCCAGCCGACATCCCAGACTACCTCAAGCTCTCCTTCCCAGAGGGATTCA
AGTGGGAGCGTGTCATGAACTTCGAGGACGGAGGAGTCGTCACCGTCACCCAAGACTCCTCCCTCCAAGA
CGGAGAGTTCATCTACAAGGTAAGTTTAAACAGTTCGGTACTAACTAACCATACATATTTAAATTTTCAG
GTCAAGCTCCGTGGAACCAACTTCCCATCCGACGGACCAGTCATGCAAAAGAAGACCATGGGATGGGAGG
CCTCCTCCGAGCGTATGTACCCAGAGGACGGAGCCCTCAAGGGAGAGATCAAGCAACGTCTCAAGCTCAA
GGACGGAGGACACTACGACGCCGAGGTCAAGACCACCTACAAGGCCAAGAAGCCAGTCCAACTCCCAGGT
AAGTTTAAACATGATTTTACTAACTAACTAATCTGATTTAAATTTTCAGGAGCCTACAACGTCAACATCA
AGCTCGACATCACCTCCCACAACGAGGACTACACCATCGTCGAGCAATACGAGCGTGCCGAGGGACGTCA
CTCCACCGGAGGAATGGACGAGCTCTACAAGTAAGAATTCGCTAGCCGGCCATACAAGTAATCCGGATGA
TCGACGCCAACGTCGTTGAATTTTCAAATTTTAAATACTGAATATTTGTTTTTTTTCCTATTATTTATTT
ATTCTCTTTGTGTTTTTTTTCTTGCTTTCTAAAAAATTAATTCAATCCAAATCTAAACATTTTTTTTTCT
CTTTCCGTCTCCCAATTCGTATTCCGCTCCTCTCATCTGAACACAATGTGCAAGTTTATTTATCTTCTCG
CTTTCATTTCATTAGGACGTGGGGGGAATTGGTGGAAGGGGGAAACACACAAAAGGATGATGGAAATGAA
ATAAGGACACACAATATGCAACAACATTCAATTCAGAAATATGGAGGAAGGTTTAAAAGAAAACATAAAA
ATATATAGAGGAGGAAGGAAAACTAGTTCTAGAGCGCACCTTTGGTCTTTTATTGTCAACTTCCATTGGT
TCTTCCATTGTTTCTGTTAAATTAATGAATTTTTCATAAAATAAAGACATTATACAATATAAAAATGAAG
AATTTATTGAAAATAAACTGCCAGAGAGAAAAAGTATGCAACACTCCCGCCGAGAGTGTTTGAAATGGTG
TACGGTACATTTTCGTGCTAGGAGTTAGATGTGCAGGCAGCAACGAGAGGGGGAGAGATTTTTTTGGGCC
TTGTGAAATTAACGTGAGTTTTCTGGTCATCTGACTAATCATGTTGGTTTTTTGTTGGTTTATTTTGTTT
TTATCTTTGTTTTTATCCAGATTAGGAAATTTAAATTTTATGAATTTATAATGAGGTCAAACATTCAGTC
CCAGCGTTTTTCCTGTTCTCACTGTTTAGTCGAATTTTTATTTTAGGCTTTCAACAAATGTTCTAACTGT
CTTATTTGTGACCTCACTTTTTATATTTTTTTAATTTTTAAAAATATTAGAAGTTTCTAGGATAATTTTT
TCGACTTTTATTCTCTCTACCGTCCGCACTCTTCTTACTTTTAAATTAAATTGTTTTTTTTTCAGTTGGG
AAACACTTTGCTCAATGTCCGAACTCATCAAGGAGAACATGCACATGAAGCTCTACATGGAGGGAACCGT
AGACAACCACCACTTCAAGTGCACCTCCGAGGGAGAGGGAAAGCCATACGAGGGAACCCAAACCATGCGT
ATCAAGGTCGTCGAGGGAGGACCACTCCCATTCGCCTTCGACATCCTCGCCACCTCCTTCCTCTACGGGT
CCAAGGTAAGTTTAAACATATATATACTAACTAACCCTGATTATTTAAATTTTCAGACCTTCATCAACCA
CACCCAAGGAATCCCAGACTTCTTCAAGCAATCCTTCCCAGAGGGATTCACCTGGGAGCGTGTCACCACC
TACGAGGACGGAGGAGTCCTCACCGCCACCCAAGACACCTCCCTCCAAGACGGATGCCTCATCTACAACG
TCAAGATCCGTGGAGTCAACTTCACCTCCAACGGACCAGTCATGCAAAAGAAGACCCTCGGATGGGAGAC
CTTCACCGAGACCCTCTACCCAGCCGACGGAGGACTAGAGGGACGTAACGACATGGCCCTCAAGCTCGTC
GGAGGCTCCCACCTCATCGCCAACATCAAGGTAAGTTTAAACAGTTCGGTACTAACTAACCATACATATT
TAAATTTTCAGACCACCTACCGTTCCAAGAAGCCAGCCAAGAACCTCAAGATGCCAGGAGTCTACTACGT
TGACTACCGTCTAGAGCGTATCAAGGAGGCCAACAACGAGACCTACGTCGAGCAACACGAGGTCGCCGTC
GCCCGTTACTGCGACCTCCCATCCAAGCTCGGACACAAGCTCAACTAATGAGACTTTTTTCTTGGCGGCA
CAATAAAGTTTCCTCTTTTTGTTGGGTCACTCAACGAACACAATACAAATATTTGAGCGCTCGCATTTTT
CTCAACCTTTCGGGTTTAAAGCACTTCAAAATGGAATTGAAGAGAGATTGTGAAAGTACATCAGACAGAA
TCACATTTTGATAGCATTCACTTCACTCAGATGCAAACTTTTCAGTGACTATAAAAAGTCATAAAATAAT
AACATTAAAAAAGCAAATAAATTAGCGAGAGAATTTTTTGACAAAAAGAAAGAAGAGTGATAGAGAAGAA
GGGAATGCTTGAAAGGATTTTGCATTTATCGCGGCCGCATAACTTCGTATAGCATACATTATACGAAGTT
ATTCTAGAGGATCCAGAAAAAATGACTGCTCCAAAGAAGAAGCGTAAGGTACCGGTAGAAAAAATGTCCA
AGGGAGAGGAGCTCTTCACCGGAGTCGTCCCAATCCTCGTCGAGCTCGACGGAGACGTCAACGGACACAA
GTTCTCCGTCTCAGGAGAGGGAGAGGGAGACGCCACCTACGGAAAGCTCACCCTCAAGTTCATCTGCACC
ACCGGAAAGCTCCCAGTCCCATGGCCAACCCTCGTCACCACCTTCACTTACGGAGTCCAATGCTTCTCCC
GTTACCCAGACCACATGAAGCGTCACGACTTCTTCAAGTCCGCCATGCCAGAGGGATACGTCCAAGAGCG
TACCATCTTCTTCAAGGTAAGTTTAAACATTAATTAATACTAACTAACCCTGATTATTTAAATTTTCAGG
ACGACGGAAACTACAAGACCCGTGCCGAGGTCAAGTTCGAGGGAGACACCCTCGTCAACCGTATCGAGCT
CAAGGTAAGTTTAAACAGTTCGGTACTAACTAACCATACATATTTAAATTTTCAGGGAATCGACTTCAAG
GAGGACGGAAACATCCTCGGACACAAGCTCGAATACAACTACAACTCCCACAACGTCTACATCATGGCCG
ACAAGCAAAAGAACGGAATCAAGGTCAACTTCAAGGTAAGTTTAAACATGATTTTACTAACTAACTAATC
TGATTTAAATTTTCAGATCCGTCACAACATCGAGGACGGATCTGTCCAACTCGCCGACCACTACCAACAA
AACACCCCAATCGGAGACGGACCAGTCCTCCTCCCAGACAACCACTACCTCTCCACCCAATCCGCCCTCT
CCAAGGACCCAAACGAGAAGCGTGACCACATGGTCCTCAAGGAGTTCGTCACCGCTGCCGGAATCACCCA
CGGAATGGACGAGCTCTACAAGTAGGAATTCGCTAGCCGGCCATACAAGTAATCCGGATGATCGACGCCA
ACGTCGTTGAATTTTCAAATTTTAAATACTGAATATTTGTTTTTTTTCCTATTATTTATTTATTCTCTTT
GTGTTTTTTTTCTTGCTTTCTAAAAAATTAATTCAATCCAAATCTAAACATTTTTTTTTCTCTTTCCGTC
TCCCAATTCGTATTCCGCAGGCCTTAAGTGAGTCGTATTACGGACTGGCCGTCGTTTTACACCCGTGCAG
TTGAAATTGAAAATGAGTTAAAGTTGGAGTTTTTATTGAAAACAGATTTCCGTGTGATTAGTGTTTTTAG
CGAGTGTGACAGGACAGCGAAAAAATATAGAAACAAGGGGGGAACTGAAAAGCTTAGGAATGCATTGAAC
ATGAGAAGGGGAAGGGGAAGGAACAAACTAGACAGGAATTATTGGAATTTAATCACATTTGGAGTTTTTT
TTCTATTCGACAGAATAATTATCCAGAACATTTTTGTATTAAATATTTATGCATCATATGAGTAGTCGGC
TTTGTTGTGCATGACGAGTTTGTTATCGACGAAATAGAAGCTGTCAGAACGAGTCTCGTTTGGATTGTTG
ATCATGTCGTCCACTGAAAAAGAGATTAGTCTTTTGAATTGTACTTTTTAGAATAATGACTCACTGAGTT
GTTGAGAGAGTTGAGGGAACTCATAGATATGTTCACAGTTGTTTCGTGAATTCGGAATACAGAATCCGAA
TTCAAAGTCAAAACACTTCAGAAGGCGATCTTTGAAGAAGTGACGTTCGATCATTCGGAAATGATGGATT
GGGATGTCTCCTACTTTGAATTCCACAGTTGCTCCGACCGTTTTGAGTTTCAAAAAGTTTGGAGCAAATC
TATAACGCACGTATCTTGCCGACTCCTGTGGCGACTCATCATTCTCCTGATCGTTCTCCGGTTTGGCGAT
CTCGAAAAGCACTTGCTCAGTGTCCAGATCACGGATTTGGAACTTGGTGAACTCGATGTTATAGATGTTC
GCAGATGGGGAGCATAAGAATCCTAAATTTATGTTTTAAACTGAAATCCAAAGGGAGCAAGATACCTTGA
GTGATTCCCGGAAGTGCTAAAACGTCGTTCGGAGTGATTTGAGCTTTCTTCGCAAGCTCCGATTCCGTTG
TGATTCCTTGTTCGGTGCTTGGTGGTGGCCGTGGCATCTGGAAATATGGAAAAGTTCAACAAAAAGAAAA
GAGAAAAGAATGAAATCGGATATCAAGAGTTAGTTGAGCGGTTTCTCTAGTTTTCTGAGTCTCACCTGCG
ACGGGAAGGTCGCCGAGCCGGGTGGAATCGATCGTTGTTGCTCGGCTTTCATATCGGTTTGGTTGGAAGC
GGCTGAAAACGGAAAGAAGTGGAAGAAGGAAAAGAGTGTGGTGTGACAGGAAAATGGTAATTAGAGGGTG
CCAAATAACCAGCTATATTTTGTTTTTTTTTGAAAACATTTTTAAAAAGAAAAATACGATAATGATATCA
GATGGATTTCCGGAAAACTGGTATGAAAAATTTCAACCTTTTTGAGTACATGTAATCAAAATACACTTTG
TAAATTATCATTTTTATTGAAACTCCACCATTTTTCTATTTATAACGCTAATAATTTGAAAAAGAAACCT
ATTGCGAACCGCGGGGTGAATCCCAAAAACGAATGCGTTTTGGTGGAGTGATTGATTCGAATCGAAGAAG
AAAAAGAAGAAGACGTGGAATAGAGAGCTCACTCTTAACCGAGCAGCACACACCGACAGAAAAAAAAATG
AAATGAATGAGGGTCTTCTTCTTCTTCTTCTTCGAATGATTGACAGAAATGGGAAAAAGAGGAAGATTGA
GAAGGGAAAAAGGAAGGAGAAAAGAAGCAGAAGAAGACGTCAGAGAGGAGAGGAACGAGCGGAAAAGCAG
CGGGCGCAAGTCATAGAAGTAGCAGAGCTGGGGAGAAGAAGACACTATCCAAGAAAGGAATGACGAGAGA
GTATGCAAAGGGGTATAGGGTGCAGACAGAATAGGAACAGAATAACAGATGATGAGCCAAGAAGAGTTGA
AAAGGGCGATGAATTTGTCATGTAACTTAATTTGGGTCAATTTGAGCATGATGAATTGAAATCATCCCTT
GTTGGGAGTTAATAACCGGTTTGTTATCAGAAACCCTGTAATAGAAGGGCGCCCTAACTTTGAGCCAATT
CATCCCGGTTTCTGTCAAATATATCAAAAAGTGGTCAACTGACAAATTGTTTTTGATATTATAATAAACA
TTTTATCCGTTAACAATTTTCGAATACTTTTTACAAGGACTTGGATAAATTGGCTCAAGCCTGCTTTTTT
GTACAAACTTGCACTAGTGACACACGGCCAAATTTCTTATTTTCCTGCTATTTTCTCCAAATATGATTAA
AATTTGTTCATTTCAAAATTGCCTCCAACTTGTTTTGGGGCAAAAATTTCACAAAACTTCACAGCAAAAT
GTGAAACAATATTGCTATCTATTGAAAACATTAATGATAGTCGAGTGACTTCTTGAACCAATACTCATCG
CATCAAATGCCTTTTCTCGAATACTCTGTAATAATTGGCATATAAAAACATACATACTCATCAGTTTGAA
AGCTAACCTTTACCATAATCATTACTAAAATTGGATTTAAAGCCGGACACCAAGAAAAAAGATACGGTAG
ATAAACTGACAGATGAGAAGTCTCGATACGAAATAATGGCATTAGAAAAGACACATAGAATGGAATGTGG
ATAGTGAGAAATGGTAGAATGAACTGAAAAATTGAGAATTTAAGGAGAAATGTTATTTTTAAGCTGCTTT
GCTTGAAACTTTGAATTTAAAATTTTAGAACAATTACTGTTTCAAAATATTTTTATTTTTATTTACTCCA
TTTGAAAAAAAAGCAACATTGCTTGTTCAATTTCTGTTATTGCCTTACCTGAACCATAAGTACCATATTC
AATTGTTGTTGAGACTTCATCGAATTTGTACTCCGACTTCCCTTATGAATTTCGTATCTGATAATTGTCC
AACAAACCATCGCAATTACTGTAGTTATCACTAGAACAGCCATTATATAAATCGTACATGCCCATGAAAT
TGGGTCAGCAACAAAGTCATTCAACGTGTAATCATATCTTTCTAGTGATGCAATTAAATATGCAGATTTT
CCGATTCCATTCAGATTGTATACGATATATTCTGATAGTTGATCGTCAGCAGCATCTGGGACATAGCCAA
AGGTGATTAGAACTGTGGATATTAGAGAGACAATAAATGATATGATTGTGGTTGTAAGGACCACGTTTTT
TTGTGTTCTCGTTGTTCTGAAAGTATAATTTGTAGATTCTTAAACTCAGAATTTATCATATTTGAACTCC
GCTGTTTTTGAATTAAGTAATAGCTGAAACAGTGAACATTAGTTTAAAAATATAATTTTACAGGCACGCA
CAAACTTCGGTGTGGGTACGTATTACCTGCCTCCTATTGAATATTCATTGTTTAAACGTTTTCAGAAAAA
AAGTGTACATGTTTTTTGGAGTATGATGATGATGTAGTCGCAAGGCAGATATGAAATGTAGGTAACACAG
TGCACAGATGCGTTTTTTGCCAACATCAAGGGTTGTAAGTAACTTTTCAGAGAAAAACATATAGAAATTT
TGTTTCAAGTATCGTATCAGTTTTTTTCTGATTAACTTATAAAAAGAACTCTTCGACAATTTGAATGCTT
AATTTAAAAAAATTAAGTCGAATATTTCAGCATGCCAACCCGGGAGCAACTTTTCTATACAAAGTTGATA
GCTTGGCGGATCCCTGGCGTTACCCAACTTAATCGCCTTGCAGCACATCCCCCTTTCGCCAGCTGGCGTA
ATAGCGAAGAGGCCCGCACCGATCGCCCTTCCCAACAGTTGCGCAGCCTGAATGGCGAATGGCGCCTGAT
GCGGTATTTTCTCCTTACGCATCTGTGCGGTATTTCACACCGCATATGGTGCACTCTCAGTACAATCTGC
TCTGATGCCGCATAGTTAAGCCAGCCCCGACACCCGCCAACACCCGCTGACGCGCCCTGACGGGCTTGTC
TGCTCCCGGCATCCGCTTACAGACAAGCTGTGACCGTCTCCGGGAGCTGCATGTGTCAGAGGTTTTCACC
GTCATCACCGAAACGCGCGAGACGAAAGGGCCTCGTGATACGCCTATTTTTATAGGTTAATGTCATGATA
ATAATGGTTTCTTAGACGTCAGGTGGCACTTTTCGGGGAAATGTGCGCGGAACCCCTATTTGTTTATTTT
TCTAAATACATTCAAATATGTATCCGCTCATGAGACAATAACCCTGATAAATGCTTCAATAATATTGAAA
AAGGAAGAGTATGAGTATTCAACATTTCCGTGTCGCCCTTATTCCCTTTTTTGCGGCATTTTGCCTTCCT
GTTTTTGCTCACCCAGAAACGCTGGTGAAAGTAAAAGATGCTGAAGATCAGTTGGGTGCACGAGTGGGTT
ACATCGAACTGGATCTCAACAGCGGTAAGATCCTTGAGAGTTTTCGCCCCGAAGAACGTTTTCCAATG
Features (pLannotate 1.2.2; 19 found; start..end, strand, type, name):
    834..1422    +  rep_origin     ori: high-copy-number ColE1/pMB1/pBR322/pUC origin of replication
   3000..3020    +  protein_bind   attB2: mutant version of attB; core recombination site for the Gateway® BP reaction BP Clonase™
   3979..4012    +  protein_bind   loxP: Cre-mediated recombination occurs in the 8-bp core sequence (GCATACAT). Cre recombinase
   4077..4931    +  CDS            mCherry: mCherry is a basic (constitutively fluorescent) red fluorescent protein published in 2004, derived from Discosoma sp.. It is reported to be a very rapidly-maturing monomer with low acid sensitivity.
   5356..5955    +  promoter       eft-3 promoter: eft-3; promoter for the C. elegans elongation factor 1α gene (Mitrovich and Anderson, 2000)
   5971..6765    +  CDS            mTagBFP2: mTagBFP2 is a basic (constitutively fluorescent) blue fluorescent protein published in 2011, derived from Entacmaea quadricolor. It is reported to be a very rapidly-maturing monomer with very low acid sensitivity.
   6772..7095    -  terminator     tbb-2 terminator: tbb-2; transcription terminator for the C. elegans tubulin beta-2 gene
   7109..7142    +  protein_bind   loxP: Cre-mediated recombination occurs in the 8-bp core sequence (GCATACAT). Cre recombinase
   7204..8072    +  CDS            mEGFP: monomeric enhanced GFP, optimized with synthetic introns for expression in C. elegans
   8304..8321    +  CDS            lacZα (fragment): LacZα fragment of β-galactosidase; lacZ fragment
   8590..9432    -  CDS            unc-119: UN119_CAEEL - Experimental evidence at protein level: Swiss-Prot protein existence level 1. Myristoyl-binding protein that acts as a cargo adapter: specifically binds the myristoyl moiety of a subset of N-terminally myristoylated proteins and is required for their localization. Plays a key role in ciliary membrane localization of proteins. Required for the establishment or function of the nervous system. From Caenorhabditis elegans.
   9543..9560    +  misc_feature   P element 5' end (fragment): No description available
  10421..10441   -  protein_bind   attB1: mutant version of attB; core recombination site for the Gateway® BP reaction BP Clonase™
  11877..11897   -  protein_bind   attB4: mutant version of attB; core recombination site for the Gateway® BP reaction BP Clonase™
  11912..12029   +  CDS            lacZα (fragment): LacZα fragment of β-galactosidase; lacZ fragment
  12035..12134   -  misc_feature   bom (fragment): basis of mobility region from pBR322
  12236..12271   -  CDS            rop (fragment): Rop protein, which maintains plasmids at low copy number; rop
  12366..12470   +  promoter       AmpR promoter: bla
  12471..663     +  CDS            AmpR (across the origin): β-lactamase; bla; confers resistance to ampicillin, carbenicillin, and related antibiotics
