[The description below was written by a language model from this plasmid's Addgene catalogue record and pLannotate feature annotations shown in this document.]
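Description:
pSR04 is a C. elegans MosSCI targeting plasmid built on the pCFJ356 backbone, designed for single-copy insertion of a Cre/lox reporter cassette at the cxTi10816 Mos1 site on chromosome IV. It is propagated in E. coli as a high-copy plasmid through a ColE1/pUC-type origin with ampicillin selection (AmpR). The annotated unc-119 coding sequence is the usual worm transformation marker in MosSCI vectors, allowing integrants to be recognised by rescue of an unc-119 mutant background. Residual Gateway attB sites and lacZα fragments are also annotated as cloning remnants. The genomic homology arms that direct integration are not annotated in the feature table. The recorded total size and the sequence record differ by a few base pairs.

The payload, about 5 kb and assembled by Gibson cloning, is a recombination read-out that switches from red to green fluorescence. According to the record, the rps-27 promoter (not annotated in the table) drives codon-optimised mCherry, which lies just downstream of the first loxP site. Within the same floxed interval sits an independent "gene of interest" unit: the eft-3 (now eef-1A.1) promoter driving TagBFP, followed by the tbb-2 3′ UTR/terminator. The second loxP site, in the same orientation, is followed by a promoterless, intron-containing eGFP. Before recombination, cells express mCherry and the blue marker. Cre excises everything between the loxP sites, removing both mCherry and the TagBFP unit and placing GFP under the upstream promoter.

The construct therefore reports where Cre has acted while simultaneously deleting the floxed gene of interest, with TagBFP serving here as a placeholder or test cargo. It suits lineage- or tissue-specific gene removal experiments in the worm.
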