Addgene plasmid #69151: pSR04
Purpose: read-outloxP mCherry to GFP switch, with eft-1::tagBFP::tbb-2UTR as gene of interest for integration on cxtTi10816, Mos Chr IV
Depositing lab: Sander van den Heuvel. Depositing organization: Utrecht University. Publication: G1/S Inhibitors and the SWI/SNF Complex Control Cell-Cycle Exit during Muscle Differentiation. Ruijtenberg S, van den Heuvel S. Cell. 2015 Jul 16;162(2):300-13. doi: 10.1016/j.cell.2015.06.013. Epub 2015 Jul 2. PubMed 26144318.
Backbone
  Vector backbone: pCFJ356
  Backbone manufacturer: Erik Jorgensen
  Backbone size w/o insert (bp): 7606
  Total vector size (bp): 12662
  Vector type: Worm Expression, Cre/Lox ; MosSCI
Growth in bacteria
  Bacterial resistance: Ampicillin, 100 μg/mL
  Growth temperature: 37°C
  Growth strain: DH5alpha
  Copy number: High Copy
Gene/Insert 1
  Gene/Insert name: mCherry
  Species: C. elegans (nematode)
  Insert size (bp): 861
  Mutation: codon-optimzed index 1.0
  Promoter: rps-27
  Cloning method: Gibson Cloning
  Sequencing primers: 5′ M13 reverse; 3′ N/A
Gene/Insert 2
  Gene/Insert name: TagBFP
  Species: C. elegans (nematode)
  Insert size (bp): 804
  Mutation: codon-optimzed index 1.0
  Promoter: eef-1A.1 (eft-3)
  Cloning method: Gibson Cloning
  Sequencing primers: 5′ N/A; 3′ N/A
Gene/Insert 3
  Gene/Insert name: eGFP
  Species: C. elegans (nematode)
  Insert size (bp): 869
  Mutation: codon-optimzed index 1.0
  Cloning method: Gibson Cloning
  Sequencing primers: 5′ N/A; 3′ N/A
Terms and licenses: Academic/Nonprofit Terms; Industry Terms: Not Available to Industry
Depositor comments: Please note: eft-3 has officially been changed to eef-1A.1 Please see the eef-1A.1 WormBase entry for details: http://www.wormbase.org/species/c_elegans/gene/WBGene00001168#05-9g-3
How to cite: pSR04 was a gift from Sander van den Heuvel (Addgene plasmid # 69151 ; http://n2t.net/addgene:69151 ; RRID:Addgene_69151)
