>Addgene plasmid #69151 | pSR04 | addgene partial sequence | sequence record 125047 | ceGFP-R 5'-TGAGGGTGAGCTTTCCGTAG-3'
TTGTGTCCGTTGACGTCTCCGTCGAGCTCGACGAGGATTGGGACGACTCCGGTGAAGAGCTCCTCTCCCT
TGGACATTTTTTCTACCGGTACCTTACGCTTCTTCTTTGGAGCAGTCATTTTTTCTGGATCCTCTAGAAT
AACTTCGTATAATGTATGCTATACGAAGTTATGCGGCCGCGATAAATGCAAAATCCTTTCAAGCATTCCC
TTCTTCTCTATCACTCTTCTTTCTTTTTGTCAAAAAATTCTCTCGCTAATTTATTTGCTTTTTTAATGTT
ATTATTTTATGACTTTTTATAGTCACTGAAAAGTTTGCATCTGAGTGAAGTGAATGCTATCAAAATGTGA
TTCTGTCTGATGTACTTTCACAATCTCTCTTCAATTCCATTTTGAAGTGCTTTAAACCCGAAAGGTTGAG
AAAAATGCGAGCGCTCAAATATTTGTATTGTGTTCGTTGAGTGACCCAACAAAAAGAGGAAACTTTATTG
TGCCGCCAAGAAAAAAGTCTCATTAGTTGAGCTTGTGTCCGAGCTTGGATGGGAGGTCGCAGTAACGGGC
GACGGCGACCTCGTGTTGCTCGACGTAGGTCTCGTTGTTGGCCTCCTTGATACGCTCTAGACGGTAGTCA
ACGTAGTAGACTCCTGGCATCTTGAGGTTCTTGGCTGGCTTCTTGGAACGGTAGGTGGTCTGAAAATTTA
AATATGTATGGTTAGTTAGTACCGAACTGT
