>Addgene plasmid #69151 | pSR04 | addgene partial sequence | sequence record 127436 | hATF6-R 5'-gaacccatcctcgaagttca-3'
AGGAGAGCTTGAGGTAGTCTGGGATGTCGGCTGGGTGCTTGACGTAGGCCTTTGATCCGTACATGAATTG
TGGGGAGAGGATGTCCCAGGCGAATGGGAGTGGTCCTCCCTTGGTGACCTGAAAATTTAAATAATCAGGG
TTAGTTAGTATATATATGTTTAAACTTACCTTGAGCTTGGCGGTTTGGGTTCCCTCGTATGGACGTCCCT
CTCCCTCTCCCTCGATCTCGAACTCGTGTCCGTTGACTGATCCCTCCATGTGGACCTTGAAACGCATGAA
CTCCTTGATGATGGCCATGTTGTCCTCCTCTCCCTTGGACATTTTTTCTACCGGTACCTTACGCTTCTTC
TTTGGAGCAGTCATTTTTTCTGGATCCTCTAGAATAACTTCGTATAATGTATGCTA
